LOCUS       Exported 6549 bp ds-DNA circular SYN 13-MAY-2021
DEFINITION  Yeast Expression plasmid for SARS-CoV-2 M (membrane).
ACCESSION   .
VERSION     .
KEYWORDS    pGBW-m4046225
SOURCE      synthetic DNA construct
  ORGANISM  synthetic DNA construct
REFERENCE   1 (bases 1 to 6549)
  TITLE     SARS-CoV-2 protein Yeast expression constructs, tagged, for protein
            expression and/or purification
REFERENCE   2 (bases 1 to 6549)
  AUTHORS   .
  TITLE     Direct Submission
  JOURNAL   Exported May 13, 2021 from SnapGene Server 1.1.58
            http://www.snapgene.com
FEATURES             Location/Qualifiers
     source          1..6549
                     /organism="synthetic DNA construct"
                     /mol_type="other DNA"
     promoter        25..466
                     /gene="S. cerevisiae GAL1"
                     /label=GAL1 promoter
                     /note="inducible promoter, regulated by Gal4"
     protein_bind    25..142
                     /label=UAS
                     /bound_moiety="Gal4"
                     /note="upstream activating sequence mediating
                     Gal4-dependent induction"
     primer_bind     437..460
                     /label=GAL1
                     /note="S. cerevisiae GAL1 promoter, forward primer"
     CDS             1144..1161
                     /codon_start=1
                     /product="thrombin recognition and cleavage site"
                     /label=thrombin site
                     /translation="LVPRGS"
     primer_bind     complement(2304..2322)
                     /label=CYC1
                     /note="CYC1 transcription termination signal, reverse
                     primer"
     CDS             2673..3476
                     /codon_start=1
                     /gene="S. cerevisiae URA3"
                     /product="orotidine-5'-phosphate decarboxylase, required
                     for uracil biosynthesis"
                     /label=URA3
                     /note="yeast auxotrophic marker, counterselectable with
                     5-fluoroorotic acid (5-FOA)"
                     /translation="MSKATYKERAATHPSPVAAKLFNIMHEKQTNLCASLDVRTTKELL
                     ELVEALGPKICLLKTHVDILTDFSMEGTVKPLKALSAKYNFLLFEDRKFADIGNTVKLQ
                     YSAGVYRIAEWADITNAHGVVGPGIVSGLKQAAEEVTKEPRGLLMLAELSCKGSLSTGE
                     YTKGTVDIAKSDKDFVIGFIAQRDMGGRDEGYDWLIMTPGVGLDDKGDALGQQYRTVDD
                     VVSTGSDIIIVGRGLFAKGRDAKVEGERYRKAGWEAYLRRCGQQN"
     rep_origin      3559..4541
                     /label=2u ori
                     /note="yeast 2u plasmid origin of replication"
     terminator      4619..4648
                     /label=T3Te terminator
                     /note="phage T3 early transcription terminator"
     rep_origin      4670..5257
                     /direction=RIGHT
                     /label=ori
                     /note="high-copy-number ColE1/pMB1/pBR322/pUC origin of
                     replication"
     terminator      5269..5296
                     /label=T7Te terminator
                     /note="phage T7 early transcription terminator"
     CDS             complement(5320..5511)
                     /codon_start=1
                     /gene="rop"
                     /product="Rop protein, which maintains plasmids at low copy
                     number"
                     /label=rop
                     /translation="MTKQEKTALNMARFIRSQTLTLLEKLNELDADEQADICESLHDHA
                     DELYRSCLARFGDDGENL"
     CDS             complement(5512..6372)
                     /codon_start=1
                     /gene="bla"
                     /product="beta-lactamase"
                     /label=AmpR
                     /note="confers resistance to ampicillin, carbenicillin, and
                     related antibiotics"
                     /translation="MSIQHFRVALIPFFAAFCLPVFAHPETLVKVKDAEDQLGARVGYI
                     ELDLNSGKILESLRPEERFPMMSTFKVLLCGAVLSRIDAGQEQLGRRIHYSQNDLVEYS
                     PVTEKHLTDGMTVRELCSAAITMSDNTAANLLLATIGGPKELTAFLHNMGDHVTRLDRW
                     EPELNEAIPNDERDTTMPVAMATTLRKLLTGELLTLASRQQLIDWMEADKVAGSLLRSA
                     LPAGWFIADKSGAGERGSRGIIAALGPDGKPSRIVVIYTTGSQATMDERNRQIAEIGAS
                     LIKHW"
     primer_bind     6135..6154
                     /label=Amp-R
                     /note="Ampicillin resistance gene, reverse primer"
     promoter        complement(6373..6475)
                     /label=cat promoter
                     /note="promoter of the E. coli cat gene encoding
                     chloramphenicol acetyltransferase"
     terminator      6476..6507
                     /label=tonB terminator
                     /note="bidirectional E. coli tonB-P14 transcription
                     terminator"
ORIGIN
        1 gcggccgctt gctatattga agtacggatt agaagccgcc gagcgggcga cagccctccg
       61 acggaagact ctcctccgtg cgtcctcgtc ttcaccggtc gcgttcctga aacgcagatg
      121 tgcctcgcgc cgcactgctc cgaacaataa agattctaca atactagctt ttatggttat
      181 gaagaggaaa aattggcagt aacctggccc cacaaacctt caaattaacg aatcaaatta
      241 acaaccatag gatgataatg cgattagttt tttagcctta tttctggggt aattaatcag
      301 cgaagcgatg atttttgatc tattaacaga tatataaatg gaaaagctgc ataaccactt
      361 taactaatac tttcaacatt ttcagtttgt attacttctt attcaaatgt cataaaagta
      421 tcaacaaaaa attgttaata tacctctata ctttaacgtc aaggagaaaa aactataatg
      481 gctgattcca atggcaccat cacagtagaa gagctgaaaa agctccttga acaatggaac
      541 ttggttatag gttttttatt cttgacttgg atttgcctat tgcagttcgc ctatgcaaac
      601 agaaaccgtt ttttgtacat tatcaagtta attttcttgt ggctgttatg gcctgtcact
      661 cttgcttgtt ttgttttggc tgccgtctac cggataaatt ggatcaccgg tggtatcgct
      721 attgcaatgg cttgtttggt tggattgatg tggttgagtt atttcattgc ctcattcaga
      781 ttattcgcta ggactagatc gatgtggtcc tttaatccag aaacgaacat cttgttgaac
      841 gtgccactcc atggtactat tttgaccaga ccgctattag aatctgagtt ggttatcggt
      901 gctgtcattc taagagggca cttacgtatc gcgggtcacc atttgggaag atgtgacatt
      961 aaggatcttc caaaagaaat cacagtcgct acctctcgaa ctctatctta ctacaagttg
     1021 ggtgcctcac aaagggttgc tggtgacagc ggtttcgctg cctattctcg ctaccgtatc
     1081 ggcaactaca aattaaatac cgatcactcc tctagttctg acaatattgc cttattggtg
     1141 caactcgtgc cgagaggttc taaaatcgag gaaggtaagc tagtcatttg gataaatgga
     1201 gataagggtt acaacggttt ggcagaagta ggcaagaaat ttgaaaagga cacaggtatc
     1261 aaggtgacgg ttgaacatcc agacaagtta gaagaaaaat tccctcaagt tgctgctact
     1321 ggtgatggtc ccgacattat tttctgggcc cacgatcgtt ttggtggata tgctcagtca
     1381 ggtttgctgg ctgagatcac cccagacaag gccttccaag ataaattgta cccattcact
     1441 tgggatgctg tcagatacaa cggtaagctt atagcatatc caattgctgt tgaagcctta
     1501 tcgttgatct acaataagga cttgttacct aacccaccaa agacatggga agaaattcca
     1561 gctttggata aagagctaaa ggccaaggga aaaagcgctt tgatgtttaa cttacaagaa
     1621 ccttatttca cctggccatt aatcgctgct gacggtggtt acgcatttaa atacgaaaac
     1681 ggtaagtatg acattaagga tgtcggcgtt gataatgctg gtgcaaaggc tggtttgacc
     1741 ttcttggttg atttaataaa gaataaacac atgaacgctg acactgacta ctctatcgcc
     1801 gaagccgctt tcaacaaggg tgaaactgct atgaccataa atggtccatg ggcctggagt
     1861 aacattgata cttctaaagt aaactatggt gtcactgttt tgcctacatt caaaggccaa
     1921 ccatccaagc cctttgtcgg tgttctatcc gctggcatca atgctgcttc tccaaacaag
     1981 gagctagcta aagaattttt ggaaaattac ttgttaactg acgaaggttt ggaggccgtt
     2041 aacaaggaca agccattggg tgctgtcgct ttgaaatctt acgaagaaga attggctaag
     2101 gatcccagaa ttgccgctac catggagaac gcccaaaagg gtgaaattat gccaaacatc
     2161 ccacaaatgt cagccttctg gtacgcagtt aggactgccg tgattaatgc tgcttccggt
     2221 agacaaaccg tcgacgaagc attaaaagat gctcaaacgt aaacaggccc cttttccttt
     2281 gtcgatatca tgtaattagt tatgtcacgc ttacattcac gccctcctcc cacatccgct
     2341 ctaaccgaaa aggaaggagt tagacaacct gaagtctagg tccctattta ttttttttaa
     2401 tagttatgtt agtattaaga acgttattta tatttcaaat ttttcttttt tttctgtaca
     2461 aagcggccgc cgaaccacta gtgcactgca gtacacggtt tccttgaaat ttttttgatt
     2521 cggtaatctc cgaacagaag gaagaacgaa ggaaggagca cagacttaga ttggtatata
     2581 tacgcatatg tagtgttgaa gaaacatgaa attgcccagt attcttaacc caactgcaca
     2641 gaacaaaaac gtgcaggaaa cgaagataaa tcatgtcgaa agctacatat aaggaacgtg
     2701 ctgctactca tcctagtcct gttgctgcca agctatttaa tatcatgcac gaaaagcaaa
     2761 caaacttgtg tgcttcattg gatgttcgta ccaccaagga attactggag ttagttgaag
     2821 cattaggtcc caaaatttgt ttactaaaaa cacatgtgga tatcttgact gatttttcca
     2881 tggagggcac agttaagccg ctaaaggcat tatccgccaa gtacaatttt ttactcttcg
     2941 aggacagaaa atttgctgac attggtaata cagtcaaatt gcagtactct gcgggtgtat
     3001 acagaatagc agaatgggca gacattacga atgcacacgg tgtggtgggc ccaggtattg
     3061 ttagcggttt gaagcaggcg gcagaagaag taacaaagga acctagaggc cttttgatgt
     3121 tagcagaatt gtcatgcaag ggctccctat ctactggaga atatactaag ggtactgttg
     3181 acattgcgaa gagcgacaaa gattttgtta tcggctttat tgctcaaaga gacatgggtg
     3241 gaagagatga aggttacgat tggttgatta tgacacccgg tgtgggttta gatgacaagg
     3301 gagatgcatt gggtcaacag tatagaaccg tggatgatgt ggtttctaca ggatctgaca
     3361 ttattattgt tggaagagga ctatttgcaa agggaaggga tgctaaggta gagggtgaac
     3421 gttacagaaa agcaggctgg gaagcatatt tgagaagatg cggccagcaa aactaaaaaa
     3481 ctgtattata agtaaatgca tgtatactaa actcacaaat tagagcttca atttaattat
     3541 atcagttatt acccgagtaa cgaagcatct gtgcttcatt ttgtagaaca aaaatgcaac
     3601 gcgagagcgc taatttttca aacaaagaat ctgagctgca tttttacaga acagaaatgc
     3661 aacgcgaaag cgctatttta ccaacgaaga atctgtgctt catttttgta aaacaaaaat
     3721 gcaacgcgag agcgctaatt tttcaaacaa agaatctgag ctgcattttt acagaacaga
     3781 aatgcaacgc gagagcgcta ttttaccaac aaagaatcta tacttctttt ttgttctaca
     3841 aaaatgcatc ccgagagcgc tatttttcta acaaagcatc ttagattact ttttttctcc
     3901 tttgtgcgct ctataatgca gtctcttgat aactttttgc actgtaggtc cgttaaggtt
     3961 agaagaaggc tactttggtg tctattttct cttccataaa aaaagcctga ctccacttcc
     4021 cgcgtttact gattactagc gaagctgcgg gtgcattttt tcaagataaa ggcatccccg
     4081 attatattct ataccgatgt ggattgcgca tactttgtga acagaaagtg atagcgttga
     4141 tgattcttca ttggtcagaa aattatgaac ggtttcttct attttgtctc tatatactac
     4201 gtataggaaa tgtttacatt ttcgtattgt tttcgattca ctctatgaat agttcttact
     4261 acaatttttt tgtctaaaga gtaatactag agataaacat aaaaaatgta gaggtcgagt
     4321 ttagatgcaa gttcaaggag cgaaaggtgg atgggtaggt tatataggga tatagcacag
     4381 agatatatag caaagagata cttttgagca atgtttgtgg aagcggtatt cgcaatattt
     4441 tagtagctcg ttacagtccg gtgcgttttt ggttttttga aagtgcgtca tcagagcgct
     4501 tttggttttc aaaagcgctc tgaagttcct atactttcta gctagagaat aggaacttcc
     4561 cgagcggccg cgtgttacaa gcttgactcc agcgtaactg gactgcaatc aactcactgg
     4621 ctcaccttca cgggtgggcc tttcttcggt agaaaatcaa aggatcttct tgagatcctt
     4681 tttttctgcg cgtaatctgc tgcttgcaaa caaaaaaacc accgctacca gcggtggttt
     4741 gtttgccgga tcaagagcta ccaactcttt ttccgaggta actggcttca gcagagcgca
     4801 gataccaaat actgttcttc tagtgtagcc gtagttaggc caccacttca agaactctgt
     4861 agcaccgcct acatacctcg ctctgctaat cctgttacca gtggctgctg ccagtggcga
     4921 taagtcgtgt cttaccgggt tggactcaag acgatagtta ccggataagg cgcagcggtc
     4981 gggctgaacg gggggttcgt gcacacagcc cagcttggag cgaacgacct acaccgaact
     5041 gagataccta cagcgtgagc tatgagaaag cgccacgctt cccgaaggga gaaaggcgga
     5101 caggtatccg gtaagcggca gggtcggaac aggagagcgc acgagggagc ttccaggggt
     5161 aaacgcctgg tatctttata gtcctgtcgg gtttcgccac ctctgacttg agcatcgatt
     5221 tttgtgatgc tcgtcagggg ggcggagcct atggaaaaac gccagcaacg cagaaaggcc
     5281 cacccgaagg tgagccaggt gattacattt gggccctcat cagaggtttt caccgtcatc
     5341 accgaaacgc gcgaggcagc tgcggtaaag ctcatcagcg tggtcgtgaa gcgattcaca
     5401 gatgtctgcc tgttcatccg cgtccagctc gttgagtttc tccagaagcg ttaatgtctg
     5461 gcttctgata aagcgggcca tgttaagggc ggttttttcc tgtttggtca cttaccaatg
     5521 cttaatcagt gaggcaccta tctcagcgat ctgtctattt cgttcatcca tagttgcctg
     5581 actccccgtc gtgtagataa ctacgatgcg ggagggctta ccatctggcc ccagtgctgc
     5641 aatgataccg cgagacccac gctcaccggc tccagattta tcagcaataa accagccagc
     5701 cgggagggcc gagcgcagaa gtgatcctgc aactttatcc gcctccatcc agtctattaa
     5761 ttgttgccgg gaagctagag taagtagttc gccagttaat agtttgcgca acgttgttgc
     5821 cattgctaca ggcatcgtgg tgtcacgctc gtcgtttggt atggcttcat tcagctccgg
     5881 ttcccaacga tcaaggcgag ttacatgatc ccccatgttg tgcaaaaaag cggttagctc
     5941 cttcggtcct ccgatcgttg ccagaagtaa gttggccgca gtgttatcac tcatggttat
     6001 ggcagcactg cataattctc ttactgtcat gccatccgtg agatgctttt ctgtgactgg
     6061 tgagtactca accaagtcat tctgagaata gtgtatgcgg cgaccgagtt gctcttgccc
     6121 ggcgtcaata cgggataata ccgcgccaca tagcagaact ttaaaagtgc tcatcattgg
     6181 aaaacgttct tcggggcgta aactctcaag gatcttaccg ctgttgagat ccagttcgat
     6241 gtaacccact cgtgcaccca actgatcttc agcatctttt actttcacca gcgtttctgg
     6301 gtgagcaaaa acaggaaggc aaaatgccgc aaaaaaggga ataagggcga cacggaaatg
     6361 ttgaatactc attttagctt ccttagctcc tgaaaatctc gataactcaa aaaatacgcc
     6421 cggtagtgat cttatttcat tatggtgaaa gttggaacct cttacgtgcc gatcaagtca
     6481 aaagcctccg gtcggaggct tttgactttc tgctatggag gtcaggtatg atttaaatgg
     6541 tcagttaga
//
