>Addgene plasmid #149058 | pGBW-m4046225 | addgene full sequence | sequence record 297939 | Ginkgo NGS Result
GCGGCCGCTTGCTATATTGAAGTACGGATTAGAAGCCGCCGAGCGGGCGACAGCCCTCCGACGGAAGACT
CTCCTCCGTGCGTCCTCGTCTTCACCGGTCGCGTTCCTGAAACGCAGATGTGCCTCGCGCCGCACTGCTC
CGAACAATAAAGATTCTACAATACTAGCTTTTATGGTTATGAAGAGGAAAAATTGGCAGTAACCTGGCCC
CACAAACCTTCAAATTAACGAATCAAATTAACAACCATAGGATGATAATGCGATTAGTTTTTTAGCCTTA
TTTCTGGGGTAATTAATCAGCGAAGCGATGATTTTTGATCTATTAACAGATATATAAATGGAAAAGCTGC
ATAACCACTTTAACTAATACTTTCAACATTTTCAGTTTGTATTACTTCTTATTCAAATGTCATAAAAGTA
TCAACAAAAAATTGTTAATATACCTCTATACTTTAACGTCAAGGAGAAAAAACTATAATGGCTGATTCCA
ATGGCACCATCACAGTAGAAGAGCTGAAAAAGCTCCTTGAACAATGGAACTTGGTTATAGGTTTTTTATT
CTTGACTTGGATTTGCCTATTGCAGTTCGCCTATGCAAACAGAAACCGTTTTTTGTACATTATCAAGTTA
ATTTTCTTGTGGCTGTTATGGCCTGTCACTCTTGCTTGTTTTGTTTTGGCTGCCGTCTACCGGATAAATT
GGATCACCGGTGGTATCGCTATTGCAATGGCTTGTTTGGTTGGATTGATGTGGTTGAGTTATTTCATTGC
CTCATTCAGATTATTCGCTAGGACTAGATCGATGTGGTCCTTTAATCCAGAAACGAACATCTTGTTGAAC
GTGCCACTCCATGGTACTATTTTGACCAGACCGCTATTAGAATCTGAGTTGGTTATCGGTGCTGTCATTC
TAAGAGGGCACTTACGTATCGCGGGTCACCATTTGGGAAGATGTGACATTAAGGATCTTCCAAAAGAAAT
CACAGTCGCTACCTCTCGAACTCTATCTTACTACAAGTTGGGTGCCTCACAAAGGGTTGCTGGTGACAGC
GGTTTCGCTGCCTATTCTCGCTACCGTATCGGCAACTACAAATTAAATACCGATCACTCCTCTAGTTCTG
ACAATATTGCCTTATTGGTGCAACTCGTGCCGAGAGGTTCTAAAATCGAGGAAGGTAAGCTAGTCATTTG
GATAAATGGAGATAAGGGTTACAACGGTTTGGCAGAAGTAGGCAAGAAATTTGAAAAGGACACAGGTATC
AAGGTGACGGTTGAACATCCAGACAAGTTAGAAGAAAAATTCCCTCAAGTTGCTGCTACTGGTGATGGTC
CCGACATTATTTTCTGGGCCCACGATCGTTTTGGTGGATATGCTCAGTCAGGTTTGCTGGCTGAGATCAC
CCCAGACAAGGCCTTCCAAGATAAATTGTACCCATTCACTTGGGATGCTGTCAGATACAACGGTAAGCTT
ATAGCATATCCAATTGCTGTTGAAGCCTTATCGTTGATCTACAATAAGGACTTGTTACCTAACCCACCAA
AGACATGGGAAGAAATTCCAGCTTTGGATAAAGAGCTAAAGGCCAAGGGAAAAAGCGCTTTGATGTTTAA
CTTACAAGAACCTTATTTCACCTGGCCATTAATCGCTGCTGACGGTGGTTACGCATTTAAATACGAAAAC
GGTAAGTATGACATTAAGGATGTCGGCGTTGATAATGCTGGTGCAAAGGCTGGTTTGACCTTCTTGGTTG
ATTTAATAAAGAATAAACACATGAACGCTGACACTGACTACTCTATCGCCGAAGCCGCTTTCAACAAGGG
TGAAACTGCTATGACCATAAATGGTCCATGGGCCTGGAGTAACATTGATACTTCTAAAGTAAACTATGGT
GTCACTGTTTTGCCTACATTCAAAGGCCAACCATCCAAGCCCTTTGTCGGTGTTCTATCCGCTGGCATCA
ATGCTGCTTCTCCAAACAAGGAGCTAGCTAAAGAATTTTTGGAAAATTACTTGTTAACTGACGAAGGTTT
GGAGGCCGTTAACAAGGACAAGCCATTGGGTGCTGTCGCTTTGAAATCTTACGAAGAAGAATTGGCTAAG
GATCCCAGAATTGCCGCTACCATGGAGAACGCCCAAAAGGGTGAAATTATGCCAAACATCCCACAAATGT
CAGCCTTCTGGTACGCAGTTAGGACTGCCGTGATTAATGCTGCTTCCGGTAGACAAACCGTCGACGAAGC
ATTAAAAGATGCTCAAACGTAAACAGGCCCCTTTTCCTTTGTCGATATCATGTAATTAGTTATGTCACGC
TTACATTCACGCCCTCCTCCCACATCCGCTCTAACCGAAAAGGAAGGAGTTAGACAACCTGAAGTCTAGG
TCCCTATTTATTTTTTTTAATAGTTATGTTAGTATTAAGAACGTTATTTATATTTCAAATTTTTCTTTTT
TTTCTGTACAAAGCGGCCGCCGAACCACTAGTGCACTGCAGTACACGGTTTCCTTGAAATTTTTTTGATT
CGGTAATCTCCGAACAGAAGGAAGAACGAAGGAAGGAGCACAGACTTAGATTGGTATATATACGCATATG
TAGTGTTGAAGAAACATGAAATTGCCCAGTATTCTTAACCCAACTGCACAGAACAAAAACGTGCAGGAAA
CGAAGATAAATCATGTCGAAAGCTACATATAAGGAACGTGCTGCTACTCATCCTAGTCCTGTTGCTGCCA
AGCTATTTAATATCATGCACGAAAAGCAAACAAACTTGTGTGCTTCATTGGATGTTCGTACCACCAAGGA
ATTACTGGAGTTAGTTGAAGCATTAGGTCCCAAAATTTGTTTACTAAAAACACATGTGGATATCTTGACT
GATTTTTCCATGGAGGGCACAGTTAAGCCGCTAAAGGCATTATCCGCCAAGTACAATTTTTTACTCTTCG
AGGACAGAAAATTTGCTGACATTGGTAATACAGTCAAATTGCAGTACTCTGCGGGTGTATACAGAATAGC
AGAATGGGCAGACATTACGAATGCACACGGTGTGGTGGGCCCAGGTATTGTTAGCGGTTTGAAGCAGGCG
GCAGAAGAAGTAACAAAGGAACCTAGAGGCCTTTTGATGTTAGCAGAATTGTCATGCAAGGGCTCCCTAT
CTACTGGAGAATATACTAAGGGTACTGTTGACATTGCGAAGAGCGACAAAGATTTTGTTATCGGCTTTAT
TGCTCAAAGAGACATGGGTGGAAGAGATGAAGGTTACGATTGGTTGATTATGACACCCGGTGTGGGTTTA
GATGACAAGGGAGATGCATTGGGTCAACAGTATAGAACCGTGGATGATGTGGTTTCTACAGGATCTGACA
TTATTATTGTTGGAAGAGGACTATTTGCAAAGGGAAGGGATGCTAAGGTAGAGGGTGAACGTTACAGAAA
AGCAGGCTGGGAAGCATATTTGAGAAGATGCGGCCAGCAAAACTAAAAAACTGTATTATAAGTAAATGCA
TGTATACTAAACTCACAAATTAGAGCTTCAATTTAATTATATCAGTTATTACCCGAGTAACGAAGCATCT
GTGCTTCATTTTGTAGAACAAAAATGCAACGCGAGAGCGCTAATTTTTCAAACAAAGAATCTGAGCTGCA
TTTTTACAGAACAGAAATGCAACGCGAAAGCGCTATTTTACCAACGAAGAATCTGTGCTTCATTTTTGTA
AAACAAAAATGCAACGCGAGAGCGCTAATTTTTCAAACAAAGAATCTGAGCTGCATTTTTACAGAACAGA
AATGCAACGCGAGAGCGCTATTTTACCAACAAAGAATCTATACTTCTTTTTTGTTCTACAAAAATGCATC
CCGAGAGCGCTATTTTTCTAACAAAGCATCTTAGATTACTTTTTTTCTCCTTTGTGCGCTCTATAATGCA
GTCTCTTGATAACTTTTTGCACTGTAGGTCCGTTAAGGTTAGAAGAAGGCTACTTTGGTGTCTATTTTCT
CTTCCATAAAAAAAGCCTGACTCCACTTCCCGCGTTTACTGATTACTAGCGAAGCTGCGGGTGCATTTTT
TCAAGATAAAGGCATCCCCGATTATATTCTATACCGATGTGGATTGCGCATACTTTGTGAACAGAAAGTG
ATAGCGTTGATGATTCTTCATTGGTCAGAAAATTATGAACGGTTTCTTCTATTTTGTCTCTATATACTAC
GTATAGGAAATGTTTACATTTTCGTATTGTTTTCGATTCACTCTATGAATAGTTCTTACTACAATTTTTT
TGTCTAAAGAGTAATACTAGAGATAAACATAAAAAATGTAGAGGTCGAGTTTAGATGCAAGTTCAAGGAG
CGAAAGGTGGATGGGTAGGTTATATAGGGATATAGCACAGAGATATATAGCAAAGAGATACTTTTGAGCA
ATGTTTGTGGAAGCGGTATTCGCAATATTTTAGTAGCTCGTTACAGTCCGGTGCGTTTTTGGTTTTTTGA
AAGTGCGTCATCAGAGCGCTTTTGGTTTTCAAAAGCGCTCTGAAGTTCCTATACTTTCTAGCTAGAGAAT
AGGAACTTCCCGAGCGGCCGCGTGTTACAAGCTTGACTCCAGCGTAACTGGACTGCAATCAACTCACTGG
CTCACCTTCACGGGTGGGCCTTTCTTCGGTAGAAAATCAAAGGATCTTCTTGAGATCCTTTTTTTCTGCG
CGTAATCTGCTGCTTGCAAACAAAAAAACCACCGCTACCAGCGGTGGTTTGTTTGCCGGATCAAGAGCTA
CCAACTCTTTTTCCGAGGTAACTGGCTTCAGCAGAGCGCAGATACCAAATACTGTTCTTCTAGTGTAGCC
GTAGTTAGGCCACCACTTCAAGAACTCTGTAGCACCGCCTACATACCTCGCTCTGCTAATCCTGTTACCA
GTGGCTGCTGCCAGTGGCGATAAGTCGTGTCTTACCGGGTTGGACTCAAGACGATAGTTACCGGATAAGG
CGCAGCGGTCGGGCTGAACGGGGGGTTCGTGCACACAGCCCAGCTTGGAGCGAACGACCTACACCGAACT
GAGATACCTACAGCGTGAGCTATGAGAAAGCGCCACGCTTCCCGAAGGGAGAAAGGCGGACAGGTATCCG
GTAAGCGGCAGGGTCGGAACAGGAGAGCGCACGAGGGAGCTTCCAGGGGTAAACGCCTGGTATCTTTATA
GTCCTGTCGGGTTTCGCCACCTCTGACTTGAGCATCGATTTTTGTGATGCTCGTCAGGGGGGCGGAGCCT
ATGGAAAAACGCCAGCAACGCAGAAAGGCCCACCCGAAGGTGAGCCAGGTGATTACATTTGGGCCCTCAT
CAGAGGTTTTCACCGTCATCACCGAAACGCGCGAGGCAGCTGCGGTAAAGCTCATCAGCGTGGTCGTGAA
GCGATTCACAGATGTCTGCCTGTTCATCCGCGTCCAGCTCGTTGAGTTTCTCCAGAAGCGTTAATGTCTG
GCTTCTGATAAAGCGGGCCATGTTAAGGGCGGTTTTTTCCTGTTTGGTCACTTACCAATGCTTAATCAGT
GAGGCACCTATCTCAGCGATCTGTCTATTTCGTTCATCCATAGTTGCCTGACTCCCCGTCGTGTAGATAA
CTACGATGCGGGAGGGCTTACCATCTGGCCCCAGTGCTGCAATGATACCGCGAGACCCACGCTCACCGGC
TCCAGATTTATCAGCAATAAACCAGCCAGCCGGRAGGGCCGAGCGCAGAAGTGATCCTGCAACTTTATCC
GCCTCCATCCAGTCTATTAATTGTTGCCGGGAAGCTAGAGTAAGTAGTTCGCCAGTTAATAGTTTGCGCA
ACGTTGTTGCCATTGCTACAGGCATCGTGGTGTCACGCTCGTCGTTTGGTATGGCTTCATTCAGCTCCGG
TTCCCAACGATCAAGGCGAGTTACATGATCCCCCATGTTGTGCAAAAAAGCGGTTAGCTCCTTCGGTCCT
CCGATCGTTGCCAGAAGTAAGTTGGCCGCAGTGTTATCACTCATGGTTATGGCAGCACTGCATAATTCTC
TTACTGTCATGCCATCCGTGAGATGCTTTTCTGTGACTGGTGAGTACTCAACCAAGTCATTCTGAGAATA
GTGTATGCGGCGACCGAGTTGCTCTTGCCCGGCGTCAATACGGGATAATACCGCGCCACATAGCAGAACT
TTAAAAGTGCTCATCATTGGAAAACGTTCTTCGGGGCGWAAACTCTCAAGGATCTTACCGCTGTTGAGAT
CCAGTTCGATGTAACCCACTCGTGCACCCAACTGATCTTCAGCATCTTTTACTTTCACCAGCGTTTCTGG
GTGAGCAAAAACAGGAAGGCAAAATGCCGCAAAAAAGGGAATAAGGGCGACACGGAAATGTTGAATACTC
ATTTTAGCTTCCTTAGCTCCTGAAAATCTCGATAACTCAAAAAATACGCCCGGTAGTGATCTTATTTCAT
TATGGTGAAAGTTGGAACCTCTTACGTGCCGATCAAGTCAAAAGCCTCCGGTCGGAGGCTTTTGACTTTC
TGCTATGGAGGTCAGGTATGATTTAAATGGTCAGTTAGA
Features (pLannotate 1.2.2; 14 found; start..end, strand, type, name):
     25..466     +  promoter       GAL1 promoter: S. cerevisiae GAL1; inducible promoter, regulated by Gal4
    478..1143    +  CDS            VME1_SARS2: Experimental evidence at protein level: Swiss-Prot protein existence level 1. Component of the viral envelope that plays a central role in virus morphogenesis and assembly via its interactions with other viral proteins (By similarity). Regulates the localization of S protein at cis-Golgi, the place of virus budding (PubMed:33229438). May act by binding cytoplasmic c-terminus of S (PubMed:33229438). From Severe acute respiratory syndrome coronavirus 2 (2019-nCoV) (SARS-CoV-2).
   1159..2259    +  CDS            malE (fragment): MALE_ECO57 - Experimental evidence at protein level: Swiss-Prot protein existence level 1. Part of the ABC transporter complex MalEFGK involved in maltose/maltodextrin import. Binds maltose and higher maltodextrins. From Escherichia coli O157:H7.
   2288..2460    +  terminator     CYC1 terminator (fragment): S. cerevisiae CYC1; transcription terminator for CYC1
   2496..2672    +  promoter       URA3 promoter (fragment): S. cerevisiae URA3
   2673..3476    +  CDS            URA3: orotidine-5'-phosphate decarboxylase, required for uracil biosynthesis; S. cerevisiae URA3; yeast auxotrophic marker, counterselectable with 5-fluoroorotic acid (5-FOA)
   3559..4541    -  rep_origin     2μ ori: yeast 2μ plasmid origin of replication
   4619..4648    +  terminator     T3Te terminator: phage T3 early transcription terminator
   4670..5257    +  rep_origin     ori: high-copy-number ColE1/pMB1/pBR322/pUC origin of replication
   5269..5296    -  terminator     T7Te terminator: phage T7 early transcription terminator
   5320..5511    -  CDS            rop: Rop protein, which maintains plasmids at low copy number; rop
   5512..6372    -  CDS            AmpR: β-lactamase; bla; confers resistance to ampicillin, carbenicillin, and related antibiotics
   6373..6475    -  promoter       cat promoter: promoter of the E. coli cat gene encoding chloramphenicol acetyltransferase
   6476..6507    -  terminator     tonB terminator: bidirectional E. coli tonB-P14 transcription terminator
