[The description below was written by a language model from this plasmid's Addgene catalogue record, the feature table of its GenBank file and pLannotate feature annotations shown in this document.]
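Description:
pGBW-m4046225 is a 6.5 kb episomal yeast expression plasmid that also shuttles through E. coli, built for galactose-inducible production of the SARS-CoV-2 membrane (M) glycoprotein in Saccharomyces cerevisiae. In yeast it replicates from the 2μ origin and is selected by uracil prototrophy through the URA3 marker, which can also be counterselected with 5-FOA. In bacteria it is propagated on a ColE1/pUC-type origin with ampicillin resistance. The bla gene is annotated as being driven by a cat promoter, and the bacterial module is insulated by short T3Te, T7Te and tonB terminators. A rop gene is annotated directly downstream of bla, although the catalogue entry lists the plasmid as high copy.

The expression cassette begins with the GAL1 promoter, including its Gal4-binding upstream activating sequence, so transcription is induced by galactose. It drives a synthetic M open reading frame recoded for S. cerevisiae codon usage, based on the viral reference protein. The M coding sequence is followed by a thrombin recognition site and an E. coli maltose-binding protein (malE) fragment, giving a C-terminal MBP fusion that can be cleaved off with thrombin. A CYC1 terminator fragment ends the transcript. MBP serves as an affinity handle and often helps solubility, which fits the record's description of a series of tagged SARS-CoV-2 constructs intended for protein expression and/or purification.

The insert was made by gene synthesis, and the cloning method is otherwise not stated. The depositor notes that the sequencing used for quality control may not cover the entire plasmid.
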