Addgene plasmid #149058: pGBW-m4046225
Purpose: Yeast Expression plasmid for SARS-CoV-2 M (membrane)
Depositing lab: Ginkgo Bioworks & Benjie Chen. Depositing organization: Ginkgo Bioworks.
Backbone
  Vector backbone: AmpR; 2u URA3
  Backbone size w/o insert (bp): 4078
  Vector type: Yeast Expression
  Selectable markers: URA3
Growth in bacteria
  Bacterial resistance: Ampicillin, 100 μg/mL
  Growth temperature: 37°C
  Growth strain: DH5alpha
  Copy number: High Copy
Gene/Insert
  Gene/Insert name: SARS-CoV-2 M (membrane) (alt names: membrane glycoprotein; M protein)
  Species: S. cerevisiae (budding yeast); Severe acute respiratory syndrome coronavirus 2
  Insert size (bp): 662
  Mutation: Saccharomyces cerevisiae recode 1
  Entrez Gene: M (a.k.a. GU280_gp05)
  Promoter: pGAL1
  Tag / fusion protein: Cleavable thrombin;MBP (C terminal on backbone)
  Cloning method: Unknown
Resource information
  A portion of this plasmid was derived from a plasmid made by: GinkgoBioworks
Depositor comments: NCBI Reference Sequence: YP_009724393.1. Created by gene synthesis with Not1 site. NGS used for QC was performed by Ginkgo and may not fully cover the entire plasmid.
How to cite: pGBW-m4046225 was a gift from Ginkgo Bioworks & Benjie Chen (Addgene plasmid # 149058 ; http://n2t.net/addgene:149058 ; RRID:Addgene_149058)
